>Addgene plasmid #196348 | mEGFP-biRhoBAST | addgene full sequence | sequence record 384642 | Addgene NGS Result
TGGCCTTTTGCTCACATGTTCTTTCCTGCGTTATCCCCTGATTCTGTGGATAACCGTATTACCGCCATGC
ATTAGTTATTAATAGTAATCAATTACGGGGTCATTAGTTCATAGCCCATATATGGAGTTCCGCGTTACAT
AACTTACGGTAAATGGCCCGCCTGGCTGACCGCCCAACGACCCCCGCCCATTGACGTCAATAATGACGTA
TGTTCCCATAGTAACGCCAATAGGGACTTTCCATTGACGTCAATGGGTGGAGTATTTACGGTAAACTGCC
CACTTGGCAGTACATCAAGTGTATCATATGCCAAGTACGCCCCCTATTGACGTCAATGACGGTAAATGGC
CCGCCTGGCATTATGCCCAGTACATGACCTTATGGGACTTTCCTACTTGGCAGTACATCTACGTATTAGT
CATCGCTATTACCATGGTGATGCGGTTTTGGCAGTACATCAATGGGCGTGGATAGCGGTTTGACTCACGG
GGATTTCCAAGTCTCCACCCCATTGACGTCAATGGGAGTTTGTTTTGGCACCAAAATCAACGGGACTTTC
CAAAATGTCGTAACAACTCCGCCCCATTGACGCAAATGGGCGGTAGGCGTGTACGGTGGGAGGTCTATAT
AAGCAGAGCTGGTTTAGTGAACCGTCAGATCCGCTAGCGAATTCCGCCACCATGGTGAGCAAGGGCGAGG
AGCTGTTCACCGGGGTGGTGCCCATCCTGGTCGAGCTGGACGGCGACGTAAACGGCCACAAGTTCAGCGT
GTCCGGCGAGGGCGAGGGCGATGCCACCTACGGCAAGCTGACCCTGAAGTTCATCTGCACCACCGGCAAG
CTGCCCGTGCCCTGGCCCACCCTCGTGACCACCCTGACCTACGGCGTGCAGTGCTTCAGCCGCTACCCCG
ACCACATGAAGCAGCACGACTTCTTCAAGTCCGCCATGCCCGAAGGCTACGTCCAGGAGCGCACCATCTT
CTTCAAGGACGACGGCAACTACAAGACCCGCGCCGAGGTGAAGTTCGAGGGCGACACCCTGGTGAACCGC
ATCGAGCTGAAGGGCATCGACTTCAAGGAGGACGGCAACATCCTGGGGCACAAGCTGGAGTACAACTACA
ACAGCCACAACGTCTATATCATGGCCGACAAGCAGAAGAACGGCATCAAGGTGAACTTCAAGATCCGCCA
CAACATCGAGGACGGCAGCGTGCAGCTCGCCGACCACTACCAGCAGAACACCCCCATCGGCGACGGCCCC
GTGCTGCTGCCCGACAACCACTACCTGAGCACCCAGTCCAAGCTGAGCAAAGACCCCAACGAGAAGCGCG
ATCACATGGTCCTGCTGGAGTTCGTGACCGCCGCCGGGATCACTCTCGGCATGGACGAGCTGTACAAGTC
CGGACTCAGATCTCGACGGGTCTAGAGGTATGTGGGAGGAACCTCCGCGAAAGCGGTGAAGGAGAGGCGC
AAGGTTAACCGCCTCAGGTTCCAGGAGGATTCGTCCTCCAAAGGCCTCCGCGAAAGCGGTGAAGGAGCGC
CACAAGGTTAACTGGCGCAGGCCTTACCCACATACCGCTAGAGCGGACTTCGGTCCGCTTTTTACTAGGA
CCTGCAGGCATGCAAGCTTGACGTCGGTTACCGATATCCATATGGCGGCCGCATCGATCTCGAGCTCAAG
CTTCGAATTCTGCAGTCGACGGTACCGCGGGCCCGGGATCCACCGGATCTAGATAACTGATCATAATCAG
CCATACCACATTTGTAGAGGTTTTACTTGCTTTAAAAAACCTCCCACACCTCCCCCTGAACCTGAAACAT
AAAATGAATGCAATTGTTGTTGTTAACTTGTTTATTGCAGCTTATAATGGTTACAAATAAAGCAATAGCA
TCACAAATTTCACAAATAAAGCATTTTTTTCACTGCATTCTAGTTGTGGTTTGTCCAAACTCATCAATGT
ATCTTAACGCGTAAATTGTAAGCGTTAATATTTTGTTAAAATTCGCGTTAAATTTTTGTTAAATCAGCTC
ATTTTTTAACCAATAGGCCGAAATCGGCAAAATCCCTTATAAATCAAAAGAATAGACCGAGATAGGGT
[37 nt withheld, positions 2099-2135]
AAAGAACGTGGACTCCAACGTCAAAGG
[49 nt withheld, positions 2163-2211]
T
[91 nt withheld, positions 2213-2303]
G
[124 nt withheld, positions 2305-2428]
CAGGTGGCACTTTTCGGGGAAATGTGCGCGGAACCCCTATTTGTTTATTTTTCTAAATACATTCAAATAT
GTATCCGCTCATGAGACAATAACCCTGATAAATGCTTCAATAATATTGAAAAAGGAAGAGTCCTGAGGCG
GAAAGAACCAGCTGTGGAATGTGTGTCAGTTAGGGTGTGGAAAGTCCCCAGGCTCCCCAGCAGGCAGAAG
TATGCAAAGCATGCATCTCAATTAGTCAGCAACCAGGTGTGGAAAGTCCCCAGGCTCCCCAGCAGGCAGA
AGTATGCAAAGCATGCATCTCAATTAGTCAGCAACCATAGTCCCGCCCCTAACTCCGCCCATCCCGCCCC
TAACTCCGCCCAGTTCCGCCCATTCTCCGCCCCATGGCTGACTAATTTTTTTTATTTATGCAGAGGCCGA
GGCCGCCTCGGCCTCTGAGCTATTCCAGAAGTAGTGAGGAGGCTTTTTTGGAGGCCTAGGCTTTTGCAAA
GATCGATCAAGAGACAGGATGAGGATCGTTTCGCATGATTGAACAAGATGGATTGCACGCAGGTTCTCCG
GCCGCTTGGGTGGAGAGGCTATTCGGCTATGACTGGGCACAACAGACAATCGGCTGCTCTGATGCCGCCG
TGTTCCGGCTGTCAGCGCAGGGGCGCCCGGTTCTTTTTGTCAAGACCGACCTGTCCGGTGCCCTGAATGA
ACTGCAAGACGAGGCAGCGCGGCTATCGTGGCTGGCCACGACGGGCGTTCCTTGCGCAGCTGTGCTCGAC
GTTGTCACTGAAGCGGGAAGGGACTGGCTGCTATTGGGCGAAGTGCCGGGGCAGGATCTCCTGTCATCTC
ACCTTGCTCCTGCCGAGAAAGTATCCATCATGGCTGATGCAATGCGGCGGCTGCATACGCTTGATCCGGC
TACCTGCCCATTCGACCACCAAGCGAAACATCGCATCGAGCGAGCACGTACTCGGATGGAAGCCGGTCTT
GTCGATCAGGATGATCTGGACGAAGAGCATCAGGGGCTCGCGCCAGCCGAACTGTTCGCCAGGCTCAAGG
CGAGCATGCCCGACGGCGAGGATCTCGTCGTGACCCATGGCGATGCCTGCTTGCCGAATATCATGGTGGA
AAATGGCCGCTTTTCTGGATTCATCGACTGTGGCCGGCTGGGTGTGGCGGACCGCTATCAGGACATAGCG
TTGGCTACCCGTGATATTGCTGAAGAGCTTGGCGGCGAATGGGCTGACCGCTTCCTCGTGCTTTACGGTA
TCGCCGCTCCCGATTCGCAGCGCATCGCCTTCTATCGCCTTCTTGACGAGTTCTTCTGAGCGGGACTCTG
GGGTTCGAAATGACCGACCAAGCGACGCCCAACCTGCCATCACGAGATTTCGATTCCACCGCCGCCTTCT
ATGAAAGGTTGGGCTTCGGAATCGTTTTCCGGGACGCCGGCTGGATGATCCTCCAGCGCGGGGATCTCAT
GCTGGAGTTCTTCGCCCACCCTAGGGGGAGGCTAACTGAAACACGGAAGGAGACAATACCGGAAGGAACC
CGCGCTATGACGGCAATAAAAAGACAGAATAAAACGCACGGTGTTGGGTCGTTTGTTCATAAACGCGGGG
TTCGGTCCCAGGGCTGGCACTCTGTCGATACCCCACCGAGACCCCATTGGGGCCAATACGCCCGCGTTTC
TTCCTTTTCCCCACCCCACCCCCCAAGTTCGGGTGAAGGCCCAGGGCTCGCAGCCAACGTCGGGGCGGCA
GGCCCTGCCATAGCCTCAGGTTACTCATATATACTTTAGATTGATTTAAAACTTCATTTTTAATTTAAAA
GGATCTAGGTGAAGATCCTTTTTGATAATCTCATGACCAAAATCCCTTAACGTGAGTTTTCGTTCCACTG
AGCGTCAGACCCCGTAGAAAAGATCAAAGGATCTTCTTGAGATCCTTTTTTTCTGCGCGTAATCTGCTGC
TTGCAAACAAAAAAACCACCGCTACCAGCGGTGGTTTGTTTGCCGGATCAAGAGCTACCAACTCTTTTTC
CGAAGGTAACTGGCTTCAGCAGAGCGCAGATACCAAATACTGTTCTTCTAGTGTAGCCGTAGTTAGGCCA
CCACTTCAAGAACTCTGTAGCACCGCCTACATACCTCGCTCTGCTAATCCTGTTACCAGTGGCTGCTGCC
AGTGGCGATAAGTCGTGTCTTACCGGGTTGGACTCAAGACGATAGTTACCGGATAAGGCGCAGCGGTCGG
GCTGAACGGGGGGTTCGTGCACACAGCCCAGCTTGGAGCGAACGACCTACACCGAACTGAGATACCTACA
GCGTGAGCTATGAGAAAGCGCCACGCTTCCCGAAGGGAGAAAGGCGGACAGGTATCCGGTAAGCGGCAGG
GTCGGAACAGGAGAGCGCACGAGGGAGCTTCCAGGGGGAAACGCCTGGTATCTTTATAGTCCTGTCGGGT
TTCGCCACCTCTGACTTGAGCGTCGATTTTTGTGATGCTCGTCAGGGGGGCGGAGCCTATGGAAAAACGC
CAGCAACGCGGCCTTTTTACGGTTCCTGGCCTTTTGC
Features (pLannotate 1.2.2; 17 found; start..end, strand, type, name):
      6..65      +  rep_origin     RSF ori (fragment): Plasmids containing the RSF 1030 origin of replication can be propagated in E. coli cells that contain additional plasmids with compatible origins.
    133..436     +  enhancer       CMV enhancer: human cytomegalovirus immediate early enhancer
    437..640     +  promoter       CMV promoter: human cytomegalovirus (CMV) immediate early promoter
    682..1398    +  CDS            mEGFP: mEGFP is a basic (constitutively fluorescent) green fluorescent protein published in 2002, derived from Aequorea victoria. It has moderate acid sensitivity.
   1399..1416    +  misc_feature   MCS (fragment): multiple cloning site
   1609..1629    +  misc_feature   MCS (fragment): pUC18/19 multiple cloning site
   1669..1721    +  misc_feature   MCS: multiple cloning site
   1738..1822    +  CDS            large T antigen (fragment): large T antigen from SV40 (simian virus 40)
   1845..1966    +  polyA_signal   SV40 poly(A) signal: SV40 polyadenylation signal
   2000..2428    -  rep_origin     f1 ori (sequence partly withheld): f1 bacteriophage origin of replication; arrow indicates direction of (+) strand synthesis
   2455..2559    +  promoter       AmpR promoter: bla
   2561..2918    +  promoter       SV40 promoter: SV40 enhancer and early promoter
   2953..3747    +  CDS            NeoR/KanR: aminoglycoside phosphotransferase from Tn5; aph(3')-II (or nptII); confers resistance to neomycin, kanamycin, and G418 (Geneticin®)
   3768..3920    +  CDS            ble (fragment): BLE_KLEPN - Experimental evidence at protein level: Swiss-Prot protein existence level 1. Binding protein with a strong affinity to the bleomycin family of antibiotics. Binds to CL990; an antimitotic-antibiotic compound. From Klebsiella pneumoniae.
   3979..4026    +  polyA_signal   HSV TK poly(A) signal: herpes simplex virus thymidine kinase polyadenylation signal (Cole and Stacy, 1985)
   4117..4133    -  polyA_signal   bGH poly(A) signal (fragment): bovine growth hormone polyadenylation signal
   4355..4943    +  rep_origin     ori: high-copy-number ColE1/pMB1/pBR322/pUC origin of replication
