[The description below was written by a language model from this plasmid's Addgene catalogue record and pLannotate feature annotations shown in this document.]
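Description:
mEGFP-biRhoBAST is a 4,985 nt mammalian expression plasmid built on the mAzurite-C1 backbone, a C1-type fluorescent-protein vector. In this construct the annotated fluorescent protein coding sequence is monomeric EGFP. It is propagated in E. coli through a high-copy ColE1/pUC-type origin and selected with kanamycin. The resistance cassette is the usual dual-purpose arrangement: a bacterial AmpR (bla) promoter and the SV40 enhancer/early promoter both sit upstream of the Tn5 NeoR/KanR gene, which is followed by the HSV TK polyadenylation signal. The same gene therefore gives kanamycin resistance in bacteria and can give G418 resistance in mammalian cells. An f1 origin is also present. The short fragments annotated as RSF ori, ble, large T antigen and bGH poly(A) are most likely backbone remnants or partial matches rather than functional elements.

The payload is a synthetic transcription unit driven by the human CMV immediate-early enhancer and promoter. It encodes mEGFP, followed by multiple-cloning-site remnants and then the SV40 poly(A) signal. According to the catalogue entry, the biRhoBAST RNA aptamer lies in the 3′UTR of the mEGFP message. The automated feature table does not annotate it, but there is an unannotated gap between MCS fragments downstream of the mEGFP coding sequence, which is consistent with that placement. The cloning sites used are not recorded.

biRhoBAST is described in the associated work as an avidity-based, bright and photostable light-up aptamer. The transcript can thus be visualised through aptamer-dependent fluorescence, while mEGFP independently reports translation of the same mRNA. The construct is intended for expressing an aptamer-tagged reporter mRNA in mammalian cells for mRNA imaging, including at the single-molecule level.
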