Addgene plasmid #196348: mEGFP-biRhoBAST
Purpose: Expression of mEGFP mRNA with biRhoBAST in 3'UTR
Depositing lab: Murat Sunbul. Depositing organization: Universitaet Heidelberg. Publication: Avidity-based bright and photostable light-up aptamers for single-molecule mRNA imaging. Buhler B, Schokolowski J, Benderoth A, Englert D, Grun F, Jaschke A, Sunbul M. Nat Chem Biol. 2023 Apr;19(4):478-487. doi: 10.1038/s41589-022-01228-8. Epub 2023 Jan 19. PubMed 36658339.
Backbone
  Vector backbone: mAzurite-C1
  Vector type: Mammalian Expression
Growth in bacteria
  Bacterial resistance: Kanamycin, 50 μg/mL
  Growth temperature: 37°C
  Growth strain: DH5alpha
  Copy number: High Copy
Gene/Insert
  Gene/Insert name: mEGFP-biRhoBAST
  Species: Synthetic
  Promoter: CMV
  Cloning method: Restriction Enzyme; 5′ cloning site unknown (unknown if destroyed); 3′ cloning site unknown (unknown if destroyed)
Terms and licenses: Academic/Nonprofit Terms; Industry Terms: Not Available to Industry
Depositor comments: Cloned using mAzurite-C1 (#54583) . Please visit https://www.biorxiv.org/content/10.1101/2021.11.02.466936v1 for bioRxiv preprint.
How to cite: mEGFP-biRhoBAST was a gift from Murat Sunbul (Addgene plasmid # 196348 ; http://n2t.net/addgene:196348 ; RRID:Addgene_196348)
